Addgene plasmid #30249: pETCON-HB14/design_53
Depositing lab: David Baker. Depositing organization: University of Washington. Publication: Community-Wide Assessment of Protein-Interface Modeling Suggests Improvements to Design Methodology. Fleishman SJ, Whitehead TA, Strauch EM, Corn JE, Qin S, Zhou HX, Mitchell JC, Demerdash ON, Takeda-Shitaka M, Terashi G, Moal IH, Li X, Bates PA, Zacharias M, Park H, Ko JS, Lee H, Seok C, Bourquard T, Bernauer J, Poupon A, Aze J, Soner S, Ovali SK, Ozbek P, Tal NB, Haliloglu T, Hwang H, Vreven T, Pierce BG, Weng Z, Perez-Cano L, Pons C, Fernandez-Recio J, Jiang F, Yang F, Gong X, Cao L, Xu X, Liu B, Wang P, Li C, Wang C, Robert CH, Guharoy M, Liu S, Huang Y, Li L, Guo D, Chen Y, Xiao Y, London N, Itzhaki Z, Schueler-Furman O, Inbar Y, Patapov V, Cohen M, Schreiber G, Tsuchiya Y, Kanamori E, Standley DM, Nakamura H, Kinoshita K, Driggers CM, Hall RG, Morgan JL, Hsu VL, Zhan J, Yang Y, Zhou Y, Kastritis PL, Bonvin AM, Zhang W, Camacho CJ, Kilambi KP, Sircar A, Gray JJ, Ohue M, Uchikoga N, Matsuzaki Y, Ishida T, Akiyama Y, Khashan R, Bush S, Fouches D, Tropsha A, Esquivel-Rodriguez J, Kihara D, Stranges PB, Jacak R, Kuhlman B, Huang SY, Zou X, Wodak SJ, Janin J, Baker D. J Mol Biol. 2011 Sep 29. 10.1016/j.jmb.2011.09.031 PubMed 22001016.
Backbone
  Vector backbone: pETCON
  Backbone size w/o insert (bp): 5400
  Vector type: Yeast Expression
Growth in bacteria
  Bacterial resistance: Ampicillin, 100 μg/mL
  Growth temperature: 37°C
  Growth strain: DH5alpha
  Copy number: High Copy
Gene/Insert
  Gene/Insert name: SC1918/H1 HA designed binding protein HB14
  Species: Designed Sequence
  Insert size (bp): 273
  Cloning method: Restriction Enzyme; 5′ cloning site NdeI (not destroyed); 3′ cloning site XhoI (not destroyed)
  Sequencing primers: 5′ UP-GS
Resource information
  A portion of this plasmid was derived from a plasmid made by: Designed sequence
Terms and licenses: Academic/Nonprofit Terms; Industry Terms: Not Available to Industry
How to cite: pETCON-HB14/design_53 was a gift from David Baker (Addgene plasmid # 30249 ; http://n2t.net/addgene:30249 ; RRID:Addgene_30249)
