[The description below was written by a language model from this plasmid's Addgene catalogue record.]
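Description:
pETCON-HB14/design_53 is a yeast expression plasmid built on the pETCON backbone (about 5.4 kb without insert) and carrying a 273 bp computationally designed open reading frame. The insert encodes HB14, a de novo designed protein intended to bind the hemagglutinin (HA) of the SC1918/H1 influenza virus. The sequence is wholly synthetic rather than taken from a natural organism. It was placed in the vector by restriction cloning between NdeI and XhoI sites, both of which remain intact, so the design can be excised or swapped for other variants. In bacteria the plasmid is maintained at high copy number under ampicillin selection.

The record gives no feature table. It therefore does not state the promoter driving expression, any fusion partners or epitope tags flanking the insert, the yeast origin of replication, or the yeast selectable marker. pETCON is generally known as a yeast surface display vector, in which the cloned protein is fused to a cell wall anchoring partner so that binding to a labelled target can be measured on intact cells, but the specific arrangement here is not documented in the fields provided.

The "design_53" label and the associated publication, a community-wide assessment of protein–interface modelling, indicate that the construct belongs to a larger set of designed binders. These designs were tested experimentally and used as a benchmark for evaluating and improving computational interface design methods. The plasmid would typically be used to express HB14 in yeast to test its binding to H1 HA, or as a starting point for mutagenesis and comparison with related designs.
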