>Addgene plasmid #30249 | pETCON-HB14/design_53 | depositor partial sequence | sequence record 13905 | Author sequence
CATATGGCTCAAGTTTTCGAAGAATGTGTTTCATTCATTAACGGTTTGCCAAGAACTATTAATTTGCCTA
ACGAATTGAAGTTGGATTTGTACAAGTACTACAAGCAATCTACAATCGGTAACTGTAACATCAAGTACCC
AGAATCTGATAAGTCAATCGATTCCAGAAAGTGGTTTGCTTGGTTCGCTGTTGCAAGTTTGAACAGAGAA
GATGCACAAGAAAGATACGTTGATATCGTTTCTGAAATCTTTCCTTACTGGCAAGATCTCGAG
