>Addgene plasmid #30249 | pETCON-HB14/design_53 | addgene partial sequence | sequence record 35425 | 30249 with GAL1
TACATTTTCAATTAAGATGCAGTTACTTCGCTGTTTTTCAATATTTTCTGTTATTGCTTCAGTTTTAGCA
CAGGAACTGACAACTATATGCGAGCAAATCCCCTCACCAACTTTAGAATCGACGCCGTACTCTTTGTCAA
CGACTACTATTTTGGCCAACGGGAAGGCAATGCAAGGAGTTTTTGAATATTACAAATCAGTAACGTTTGT
CAGTAATTGCGGTTCTCACCCCTCAACAACTAGCAAAGGCAGCCCCATAAACACACAGTATGTTTTTAAG
GACAATAGCTCGACGATTGAAGGTAGATACCCATACGACGTTCCAGACTACGCTCTGCAGGCTAGTGGTG
GAGGAGGCTCTGGTGGAGGCGGTAGCGGAGGCGGAGGGTCGGCTAGCCATATGGCTCAAGTTTTCGAAGA
ATGTGTTTCATTCATTAACGGTTTGCCAAGAACTATTAATTTGCCTAACGAATTGAAGTTGGATTTGTAC
AAGTACTACAAGCAATCTACAATCGGTAACTGTAACATCAAGTACCCAGAATCTGATAAGTCAATCGATT
CCAGAAAGTGGTTTGCTTGGTTCGCTGTTGCAAGTTTGAACAGAGAAGATGCACAAGAAAGATACGTTGA
TATCGTTTCTGAAATCTTTCCTTACTGGCAAGATCTCGAGGGGGGCGGATCCGAACAAAAGCTTATTTCT
GAAGAGGACTTGTAATAGAGATCTGATAACAACAGTGTAGATGTAACAAAATCGACTTTGTTCCCACTGT
ACTTTTAGCTCGTACAAATACAATATACTTTTCATTTCTCCGTAAACAACATGTTTTCCCATGNAATATC
CTTTCTATTTTCGTTCCGTACACTT
